Addgene plasmid #60044: pcDNA3-FLAG-mTUT7
Purpose: Mammalian expression of FLAG-tagged mouse TUT7
Depositing lab: Zissimos Mourelatos. Depositing organization: University of Pennsylvania. Publication: A MicroRNA Precursor Surveillance System in Quality Control of MicroRNA Synthesis. Liu X, Zheng Q, Vrettos N, Maragkakis M, Alexiou P, Gregory BD, Mourelatos Z. Mol Cell. 2014 Aug 27. pii: S1097-2765(14)00610-8. doi: 10.1016/j.molcel.2014.07.017. PubMed 25175028.
Backbone
  Vector backbone: pcDNA3
  Backbone size w/o insert (bp): 5400
  Total vector size (bp): 9800
  Vector type: Mammalian Expression
  Selectable markers: Neomycin (select with G418)
Growth in bacteria
  Bacterial resistance: Ampicillin, 100 μg/mL
  Growth temperature: 37°C
  Growth strain: DH5alpha
  Copy number: High Copy
Gene/Insert
  Gene/Insert name: TUT7 (alt name: Zcchc6)
  Species: M. musculus (mouse)
  Insert size (bp): 4400
  Entrez Gene: Zcchc6 (a.k.a. 6030448M23Rik, AA420405)
  Promoter: CMV
  Tag / fusion protein: FLAG (N terminal on insert)
  Cloning method: Restriction Enzyme; 5′ cloning site KpnI (unknown if destroyed); 3′ cloning site NotI (unknown if destroyed)
  Sequencing primers: 5′ T7; 3′ Sp6
Resource information
  A portion of this plasmid was derived from a plasmid made by: Open Biosystems
Terms and licenses: Academic/Nonprofit Terms; Industry Terms: Not Available to Industry
How to cite: pcDNA3-FLAG-mTUT7 was a gift from Zissimos Mourelatos (Addgene plasmid # 60044 ; http://n2t.net/addgene:60044 ; RRID:Addgene_60044)
