[The description below was written by a language model from this plasmid's Addgene catalogue record.]
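Description:
pcDNA3-FLAG-mTUT7 is a mammalian expression plasmid built on the pcDNA3 backbone (about 5.4 kb) carrying a roughly 4.4 kb insert, for a total size of about 9.8 kb. It is maintained in E. coli as a high-copy plasmid under ampicillin selection. It also carries a neomycin resistance marker, so transfected mammalian cells can be selected with G418, for example when stable lines are wanted rather than transient expression.

The insert is the mouse TUT7 coding sequence (also known as Zcchc6), which encodes a terminal uridylyltransferase, an enzyme that adds untemplated uridines to the 3′ ends of RNAs. It was placed between the KpnI and NotI sites of the polylinker; the record does not say whether these sites remain intact. Part of the plasmid was derived from a commercially sourced clone. Transcription is driven by the CMV promoter, a strong constitutive promoter in most mammalian cell lines. A FLAG epitope is fused to the N terminus of the protein, so it can be detected by western blot or immunofluorescence and recovered by anti-FLAG immunoprecipitation or affinity purification. The use of T7 and Sp6 as sequencing primers indicates that these sites flank the insert.

The stated purpose is mammalian expression of FLAG-tagged mouse TUT7. The associated publication concerns a surveillance system for microRNA precursors in the quality control of microRNA synthesis, which suggests use in overexpressing or isolating the tagged enzyme in that context. No feature table was supplied, so other backbone elements cannot be confirmed from this record.
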