>Addgene plasmid #60044 | pcDNA3-FLAG-mTUT7 | depositor partial sequence | sequence record 95900 | FLAG-hTUT7 ORF
ATGGACTACAAAGACGATGACGACAAGGGAGATACAGCAAAACCTTACTTTGTGAAGCGCACTAAAGACC
GTGGAATTATTGATGATGATGATTTCAGAAGGGGCCATCCCCAACAAGATTATTTAATAATGGATGATTA
TGCTAAAGGCCATAGCAGTAAAATGGAAAAGGGCCTTCCAAAAAAGAAGATATCACCCGGGAACTATGGG
AACACCCCCAGGAAAGGACTGTATGGGGTTTCCAGCAATCCATATGCATTTAAAAACCCAATTTACAGTC
AGCCTGCTTGGATGAATGATAACCACAAAGATCAAAATAAAAAATGGCTATCTGATGAACTCGCTGGTAA
TGCAGACAGCTGGAGAGAGTTCAAGCCCGGACCTAGGATTCCTGTCATAAGCCGCTCAAGGAAGGAATCC
TTTCAGGAAAGTGACGATGCCTACAGGTGGCAGGAGGGGAGAGGCTGCAGAGCTGTGAGAAGGCTGTTTC
AGAAAGACCTCAGCAGCCTAGAAGCCATGTCAGAAATGGAAGCAGGAAGTCCTGAAAACAAGAAACAGCG
GTCCAGACCTCGTAAGCCACGGAGGACTAGAACGGAGGACAGTGAGCAGGATGGAGATCTGGACGGTCCT
GTCATCGACGAGTCTGTCCTTTCAACCAAGGAGCTGTTGGGCCTCCAGCAGGCTGAGGAACGGCTCAAGA
GAGACTGCATCGACAGGCTGAAAAGGCGACCACGAAACTGCCCGACAGCAAAGTATACCTGCAAACTGTG
CGATGCTTTGATTGACTCCATTCCGTTTGCTCATAAGCACATCAAGGAGAAGAGGCACAAGAAGAACCTT
AAGGAAAAGCAGGAGGAAGAATTGCTCACCACACTGCCCCCGCCAGCGCCCTCCCAGATACATGCAGTTG
GCAGCGCCATTGACAGAGTGGTGCAGGAGTTTGGTTTACACAGTGAAAACTTGGATCAGAGACTAGAAAT
TAAGCGTGTCATGGAAAGTGTGTTCCGGCACAAGCTACCAGACTGTTCTCTTAGGCTTTATGGATCCTCC
TGTAGCCGACTGGGCTTCAGAGACTCTGACGTGAACATTGATGTTCAGTTTCCAGCTGTCATGTCTCAGC
CAGATGTCCTCTTACTTGTTCAAGAATGTTTAAAGAACAGTGACTCCTTTATTGATGTTGATGCTGATTT
CCATGCCCGGGTCCCTGTGGTGGTGTGCAGAGATAAGCAAAGCGGCCTTCTTTGTAAAGTAAGTGCAGGA
AACGAAAACGCTTGGCTGACCACAAAGCACCTAACAGCTCTTGGAAAACTAGAGCCAAGGCTGGTTCCTC
TGGTGATTGCATTCAGATACTGGGCAAAGCTTTGTAGTATTGATCGCCCCGAAGAAGGAGGCCTGCCACC
ATATGTGTTTGCTCTGATGGCTGTTTTCTTCCTTCAGCAAAGAAAAGAACCTCTCTTGCCAGTTTATCTA
GGATCATGGATTGAAGAATTCTCATTAAATAAATTAGGGAATTTCAGCCTTAAAGATGTTGAGAAAGACT
CTGTGGTCTGGGAATACACTGACAACAGCACAGGGGACACCAGCTCAGCAAAAGAGGAGGCACCCAAAGA
GACTGCAGCAAAGAAGGGACAGGTGCCATTGACATTTAATATAAAGCATCAGCCTTCAGTGCCAGTCGGG
CAACTCTGGGTGGAATTGCTGCGGTTCTATGCTTTAGAGTTTAATCTGGCTGATTTAGTGATCAGTATTC
GTGTCAAAGAATTAATATCACGGGAATCAAAGGACTGGCCCAAAAAGCGTATCGCAATTGAAGACCCCTA
TTCTGTTAAAAGAAATGTGGCAAGGACCCTGAATAACCAGCCTGTGTTTGAGTATATACTCCATTGTTTG
AGGACAACATATAAATATTTCGCTCTTCCACACAAAGTTACAAAACCCAACCTCACAAAGCCTCCTAGCC
CAGTCACCTGTGTTTCAGACCCTTACAGAGAAGCAAAAAATGGTGGCCCAGAACCCCAAGCAACAAATAT
TGATAAACTGGGAAATGCAGCTGTGGCTCAAGATCCTGGTGTTCAAACCTCAGGTGACTGCAGAGCACAG
CTAGTTACTCTTAAGAATACCACTGAGGAGGTGGGAAGCCCAGCAAAGGAGAAGACAGGAGGTGTGCACA
TCCCAGCCCACCAGGAGAGCTCTGGCTGTGTCCAGGCAGAGGTCAGTTGTGAGGGTTTGGAGGATGCCAC
AGCAGAGCTTCCGGAAACAGGAAGTGACAACGAGGAAGTCAGAAGGAAGACCAAGCATCCTTTGAGCACT
GATGACCAAGGTTTAAGCAGCAGCAAGCACCCAGAACTGCAGAACTGTGGCAGCCTGTGTGGTCTGCAGG
CAGACAACACTCTGGAGTTAGTAGCTGAAGAGTGTAATAGCTGTGCCTCTTTGGACAACAAGGCTGAGGT
CAATGAAGAGAGGATAGAAGGCGCTGAGGAACTAGAAGAAGCAGCAGCTCTGAGTTGCTTTTCCCCTTCA
GTACAGAGTCGCACATCTGCAGCCATGCACTTTGATGATGAGGAGGAGGAGGAGGAAGAAGAGGAGGAAG
AGGAGCCCAGGCTCAGCATTAACCTTACAGAAGATGAGGAGGGGGTTGCTAATGAGCATCAGGTGGACAG
CAGGTATGCTGGGTCAGGTGAGGAGGATGCCCTCTCTGAAGAAGATGACTTGGCAGAGCCTGCTAAGGGT
GAAGATACAGGAGAATGTGGAGAAAACGTGGGTGGGACTCTGCTCATAGACCTAAATAGAATAACACTTA
AAGAAGAAAGCTTTCCTGAGGAAGATTTACCTGGGGACCAGTCTGAGTTCTTCTACGAATTTAGAAAACT
GACCTTCACCAAAGGCAAGTCCCCCACAGTAGTGTGCAGCTTGTGTAAGCGAGAAGGTCACCTAAAGAAG
GACTGTCCTGAGGACTTCAAGAGGGTCCAGCTGGAGCCGTTGCCACCCCTGACACCCAAGTTCTCAAACA
TCTTAGATCAAGTCTGCGTCCAGTGTTACAAGGATTTTTCTCCAACTATTGTAGAAGATCAGGCTCGTGA
ACATATCCGGCAAAATCTAGAAAGTTTCATAAAACAGGATTTTCCAGGAACTAAATTGAGCTTGTTTGGC
TCCTCCAAAAATGGATTTGGGTTCAAACAGAGTGACCTTGACGTCTGTATGACGATTAACGGACATGAGA
CTGCTGAGGGGCTGGACTGTGTAAGAACTATTGAGGAGCTGGCTCGAGTCCTCAGAAAGCACTCAGGGTT
GAGGAATATCCTTCCTATCACAACAGCCAAGGTGCCCATCGTGAAGTTCTTCCATCTAAGAAGTGGTCTG
GAAGTGGACATCAGCTTGTATAACACACTGGCGCTTCATAACACAAGGCTCTTGTCTGCATACTCAGCCA
TTGACCCCAGAGTGAAGTATCTGTGCTACACCATGAAAGTGTTCACAAAGATGTGTGACATCGGTGACGC
GTCCAGAGGCAGCTTGTCATCCTACGCTTACACTCTTATGGTGCTATACTTCCTCCAGCAAAGGTCTCCA
CCTGTCATCCCCGTGCTTCAAGAGATATACAAAGGTGAAAAGAAACCAGAAATACTTGTTGATGGCTGGA
ATATTTACTTTTTCGATCAAATAAATGAACTGCCCACTTGTTGGCCAGAATATGGGAAAAATACAGAACC
TGTCGGGCAGCTGTGGCTGGGACTTCTGCGCTTCTACACTGAGGAGTTTGACTTTAAGGAGCACGTGATC
AGCATCAGAAGAAAGAGTCTGCTTACAACTTTTAAGAAACAGTGGACCTCAAAATACATTGTTATTGAAG
ATCCCTTCGATTTGAATCACAATCTTGGTGCTGGATTATCGAGGAAAATGACAAATTTTATAATGAAAGC
TTTTATCAATGGTAGAAGAGTATTTGGAATTCCAGTCAAAGGATTTCCAAAGGACAACCCCTCAAAACTG
GCATACTTTTTTGATCCGGATGTCCTAACTGAGGGAGAACTGGCCCTAAATGACAGGTGCTGCCGAATTT
GTGGGAAAATCGGGCACTTCATGAAGGACTGTCCCATGAGGAGGAAAGTGAGGCGACGGAGAGACCAGGA
AGATACCCCAAACCAAAGGTACTCTGAGAGCAAAGAAAAAAGAAGCAAAGAGGACAAAGAGATTCAGAAC
AAGTACACAGAAAAGGAAGTGTCAACAAAAGAAGATAAGCTCACACCGTGTGCAGCTGCGAAAGCCAAGC
CAGTGAGGGCAGCTGTCGACCTGGGCCGGGAGAAGCTCCTCAGGACGCCCACAGAAAAGTGGAAGAGACA
GGACGACAGAGACTCGAGAGAAAAGCGTTGTTTCATCTGTGGAAGAGAAGGACACATTAAAAAGGAATGC
CCACAGTTCAAAGGCTCTCCAGGCAGTGCTTTTACATGA
