>Addgene plasmid #60044 | pcDNA3-FLAG-mTUT7 | addgene partial sequence | sequence record 99702 | T7 5'-TAATACGACTCACTATAGGG-3'
AAGACGATGACGACAAGGGAGATACAGCAAAACCTTACTTTGTGAAGCGCACTAAAGACCGTGGAATTAT
TGATGATGATGATTTCAGAAGGGGCCATCCCCAACAAGATTATTTAATAATGGATGATTATGCTAAAGGC
CATAGCAGTAAAATGGAAAAGGGCCTTCCAAAAAAGAAGATATCACCCGGGAACTATGGGAACACCCCCA
GGAAAGGACTGTATGGGGTTTCCAGCAATCCATATGCATTTAAAAACCCAATTTACAGTCAGCCTGCTTG
GATGAATGATAACCACAAAGATCAAAATAAAAAATGGCTATCTGATGAACTCGCTGGTAATGCAGACAGC
TGGAGAGAGTTCAAGCCCGGACCTAGGATTCCTGTCATAAGCCGCTCAAGGAAGGAATCCTTTCAGGAAA
GTGACGATGCCTACAGGTGGCAGGAGGGGAGAGGCTGCAGAGCTGTGAGAAGGCTGTTTCAGAAAGACCT
CAGCAGCCTAGAAGCCATGTCAGAAATGGAAGCAGGAAGTCCTGAAAACAAGAAACAGCGGTCCAGACCT
CGTAAGCCACGGAGGACTAGAACGGAGGACAGTGAGCAGGATGGAGATCTGGACGGTCCTGTCATCGACG
AGTCTGTCCTTTCAACCAAGGAGCTGTTGGGCCTCCAGCAGGCTGAGGAACGGCTCAAGAGAGACTGCAT
CGACAGGCTGAAAAGGCGACCACGAAACTGCCCGACAGCAAAGTATACCTGCAAACTGTGCGATGCTTTG
ATTGACTCCATTCCGTTTGCTCATAAGCACATC
