>Addgene plasmid #60044 | pcDNA3-FLAG-mTUT7 | addgene partial sequence | sequence record 99703 | SP6 5'-ATTTAGGTGACACTATAG-3'
GCACTGCCTGGAGAGCCTTTGAACTGTGGGCATTCCTTTTTAATGTGTCCTTCTCTTCCACAGATGAAAC
AACGCTTTTCTCTCGAGTCTCTGTCGTCCTGTCTCTTCCACTTTTCTGTGGGCGTCCTGAGGAGCTTCTC
CCGGCCCAGGTCGACAGCTGCCCTCACTGGCTTGGCTTTCGCAGCTGCACACGGTGTGAGCTTATCTTCT
TTTGTTGACACTTCCTTTTCTGTGTACTTGTTCTGAATCTCTTTGTCCTCTTTGCTTCTTTTTTCTTTGC
TCTCAGAGTACCTTTGGTTTGGGGTATCTTCCTGGTCTCTCCGTCGCCTCACTTTCCTCCTCATGGGACA
GTCCTTCATGAAGTGCCCGATTTTCCCACAAATTCGGCAGCACCTGTCATTTAGGGCCAGTTCTCCCTCA
GTTAGGACATCCGGATCAAAAAAGTATGCCAGTTTTGAGGGGTTGTCCTTTGGAAATCCTTTGACTGGAA
TTCCAAATACTCTTCTACCATTGATAAAAGCTTTCATTATAAAATTTGTCATTTTCCTCGATAATCCAGC
ACCAAGATTGTGATTCAAATCGAAGGGATCTTCAATAACAATGTATTTTGAGGTCCACTGTTTCTTAAAA
GTTGTAAGCAGACTCTTTCTTCTGATGCTGATCACGTGCTCCTTAAAGTCAAACTCCTCAGTGTAGAAGC
GCAGAAGTCCCAGCCACAGCTGCCCGACAGGTTCTGTA
